>Addgene plasmid #163685 | pAAV hSynapsin SV-tag | addgene full sequence | sequence record 321945 | Addgene Partial NGS Result
CTAATACGTAGATGTACTGCCAAGTAGGAAAGTCCCATAAGGTCATGTACTGGGCATAATGCCAGGCGGG
CCATTTACCGTCATTGACGTCAATAGGGGGCGTACTTGGCATATGATACACTTGATGTACTGCCAAGTGG
GCAGTTTACCGTAAATACTCCACCCATTGACGTCAATGGAAAGTCCCTATTGGCGTTACTATGGGAACAT
ACGTCATTATTGACGTCAATGGGCGGGGGTCGTTGGGCGGTCAGCCAGGCGGGCCATTTACCGTAAGTTA
TGTAACGCGGAACTCCCAAGCTTATCGATAAAATTTTGAATTTTGTAATTTGTTTTTGTAATTCTTTAGT
TTGTATGTCTGTTGCTATTATGTCTACTATTCTTTCCCCTGCACTGTACCCCCCAATCCCCCCTTTTCTT
TTAAAAGTTAACCGATACCGTCGAGATCCGTTCACTAATCGAATGGATCTGTCTCTGTCTCTCTCTCCAC
CTTCTTCTTCTATTCCTTCGGGCCTGTCGGGTCCCCTCGGGGTTGGGAGGTGGGTCTGAAACGATAATGG
TGAATATCCCTGCCTAACTCTATTCACTATAGAAAGTACAGCAAAAACTATTCTTAAACCTACCAAGCCT
CCTACTATCATTATGAATAATTTTATATACCACAGCCAATTTGTTATGTTAAACCAATTCCACAAACTTG
CCCATTTATCTAATTCCAATAATTCTTGTTCATTCTTTTCTTGCTGGTTTTGCGATTCTTCAATTAAGGA
GTGTATTAAGCTTGTGTAATTGTTAATTTCTCTGTCCCACTCCATCCAGGTCGTGTGATTCCAAATCTGT
TCCAGAGATTTATTACTCCAACTAGCATTCCAAGGCACAGCAGTGGTGCAAATGAGTTTTCCAGAGCAAC
CCCAAATCCCCAGGAGCTGTTGATCCTTTAGGTATCTTTCCACAGCCAGGATTCTTGCCTGGAGCTGCTT
GATGCCCCAGACTGTGAGTTGCAACAGATGCTGTTGCGCCTCAATAGCCCTCAGCAAATTGTTCTGCTGC
TGCACTATACCAGACAATAATTGTCTGGCCTGTACCGTCAGCGTCATTGACGCTGCGCCCATAGTGCTTC
CTGCTGCTCCCAAGAACCCAAGGAACAAAGCTCCTATTCCCACTGCTCTTTTTTCTCTCTGCACCACTCT
TCTCTTTGCCTTGGTGGGTGCTACTCCTAATGGTTCAATTTTTACTACTTTATATTTATATAATTCACTT
CTCCAATTGTCCCTCATATCTCCTCCTCCAGGTCTGAAGATCAGCGGCCGCTTGCTGTGCGGTGGTCTTA
CTTTTGTTTTGCTCTTCCTCTATCTTGTCTAAAGCTTCCTTGGTGTCTTTTATCTCTATCCTTTGATGCA
CACAATAGAGGGTTGCTACTGTATTATATAATGATCTAAGTTCTTCTGATCCTGTCTGAAGGGATGGTTG
TAGCTGTCCCAGTATTTGTCTACAGCCTTCTGATGTTTCTAACAGGCCAGGATTAACTGCGAATCGTTCT
AGCTCCCTGCTTGCCCATACTATATGTTTTAATTTATATTTTTTCTTTCCCCCTGGCCTTAACCGAATTT
TTTCCCATCGCGATCTAATTCTCCCCCGCTTAATACTGACGCTCTCGCACCCATCTCTCTCCTTCTAGCC
TCCGCTAGTCAAAATTTTTGGCGTACTCACCAGTCGCCGCCCCTCGCCTCTTGCCGTGCGCGCTTCAGCA
AGCCGAGTCCTGCGTCGAGAGAGCTCCTCTGGTTTCCCTTTCGCTTTCAAGTCCCTGTTCGGGCGCCACT
GCTAGAGATTTTCCACACTGACTAAAAGGGTCTGAGGGATCTCTAGTTACCAGAGTCACACAACAGACGG
GCACACACTACTTGAAGCACTCAAGGCAAGCTTTATTGAGGCTTAAGCAGTGGGTTCCCTAGTTAGCCAG
AGAGCTCCCAGGCTCAGATCTGGTCTAACCAGAGAGACCCGTTTATGTATCGAGCTAGGCACTTAAATAC
AATATCTCTGCAATGCGGCAATTCAGTGGTTCGTCCAATCCATGTCAGACCCGTCTGTTGCCTTCCTAAT
AAGGCACGATCGTACCACCTTACTTCCACCAATCGGCATGCACGGTGCTTTTTCTCTCCTTGTAAGGCAT
GTTGCTAACTCATCGTTACCATGTTGCAAGACTACAAGAGTATTGCATAAGACTACATTAAGCTTGCAGC
TCCAGCTTTTGTTCCCTTTAGTGAGGGTTAATTGCGCGCTTGGCGTAATCATGGTCATAGCTGTTTCCTG
TGTGAAATTGTTATCCGCTCACAATTCCACACAACATACGAGCCGGAAGCATAAAGTGTAAAGCCTGGGG
TGCCTAATGAGTGAGCTAACTCACATTAATTGCGTTGCGCTCACTGCCCGCTTTCCAGTCGGGAAACCTG
TCGTGCCAGCTGCATTAATGAATCGGCCAACGCGCGGGGAGAGGCGGTTTGCGTATTGGGCGCTCTTCCG
CTTCCTCGCTCACTGACTCGCTGCGCTCGGTCGTTCGGCTGCGGCGAGCGGTATCAGCTCACTCAAAGGC
GGTAATACGGTTATCCACAGAATCAGGGGATAACGCAGGAAAGAACATGTGAGCAAAAGGCCAGCAAAAG
GCCAGGAACCGTAAAAAGGCCGCGTTGCTGGCGTTTTTCCATAGGCTCCGCCCCCCTGACGAGCATCACA
AAAATCGACGCTCAAGTCAGAGGTGGCGAAACCCGACAGGACTATAAAGATACCAGGCGTTTCCCCCTGG
AAGCTCCCTCGTGCGCTCTCCTGTTCCGACCCTGCCGCTTACCGGATACCTGTCCGCCTTTCTCCCTTCG
GGAAGCGTGGCGCTTTCTCATAGCTCACGCTGTAGGTATCTCAGTTCGGTGTAGGTCGTTCGCTCCAAGC
TGGGCTGTGTGCACGAACCCCCCGTTCAGCCCGACCGCTGCGCCTTATCCGGTAACTATCGTCTTGAGTC
CAACCCGGTAAGACACGACTTATCGCCACTGGCAGCAGCCACTGGTAACAGGATTAGCAGAGCGAGGTAT
GTAGGCGGTGCTACAGAGTTCTTGAAGTGGTGGCCTAACTACGGCTACACTAGAAGAACAGTATTTGGTA
TCTGCGCTCTGCTGAAGCCAGTTACCTTCGGAAAAAGAGTTGGTAGCTCTTGATCCGGCAAACAAACCAC
CGCTGGTAGCGGTGGTTTTTTTGTTTGCAAGCAGCAGATTACGCGCAGAAAAAAAGGATCTCAAGAAGAT
CCTTTGATCTTTTCTACGGGGTCTGACGCTCAGTGGAACGAAAACTCACGTTAAGGGATTTTGGTCATGA
GATTATCAAAAAGGATCTTCACCTAGATCCTTTTAAATTAAAAATGAAGTTTTAAATCAATCTAAAGTAT
ATATGAGTAAACTTGGTCTGACAGTTACCAATGCTTAATCAGTGAGGCACCTATCTCAGCGATCTGTCTA
TTTCGTTCATCCATAGTTGCCTGACTCCCCGTCGTGTAGATAACTACGATACGGGAGGGCTTACCATCTG
GCCCCAGTGCTGCAATGATACCGCGAGACCCACGCTCACCGGCTCCAGATTTATCAGCAATAAACCAGCC
AGCCGGAAGGGCCGAGCGCAGAAGTGGTCCTGCAACTTTATCCGCCTCCATCCAGTCTATTAATTGTTGC
CGGGAAGCTAGAGTAAGTAGTTCGCCAGTTAATAGTTTGCGCAACGTTGTTGCCATTGCTACAGGCATCG
TGGTGTCACGCTCGTCGTTTGGTATGGCTTCATTCAGCTCCGGTTCCCAACGATCAAGGCGAGTTACATG
ATCCCCCATGTTGTGCAAAAAAGCGGTTAGCTCCTTCGGTCCTCCGATCGTTGTCAGAAGTAAGTTGGCC
GCAGTGTTATCACTCATGGTTATGGCAGCACTGCATAATTCTCTTACTGTCATGCCATCCGTAAGATGCT
TTTCTGTGACTGGTGAGTACTCAACCAAGTCATTCTGAGAATAGTGTATGCGGCGACCGAGTTGCTCTTG
CCCGGCGTCAATACGGGATAATACCGCGCCACATAGCAGAACTTTAAAAGTGCTCATCATTGGAAAACGT
TCTTCGGGGCGAAAACTCTCAAGGATCTTACCGCTGTTGAGATCCAGTTCGATGTAACCCACTCGTGCAC
CCAACTGATCTTCAGCATCTTTTACTTTCACCAGCGTTTCTGGGTGAGCAAAAACAGGAAGGCAAAATGC
CGCAAAAAAGGGAATAAGGGCGACACGGAAATGTTGAATACTCATACTCTTCCTTTTTCAATATTATTGA
AGCATTTATCAGGGTTATTGTCTCATGAGCGGATACATATTTGAATGTATTTAGAAAAATAAACAAATAG
GGGTTCCGCGCACATTTCCCCGAAAAGTGCCACCTAAATTGTAAGCGTTAATATTTTGTTAAAATTCGCG
TTAAATTTTTGTTAAATCAGCTCATTTTTTAACCAATAGGCCGAAATCGGCAAAATCCCTTATAAATCAA
AAGAATAGACCGAGATAGGGT
[37 nt withheld, positions 4572-4608]
AAAGAACGTGGACTCCAACGTCAAAGG
[49 nt withheld, positions 4636-4684]
T
[91 nt withheld, positions 4686-4776]
G
[124 nt withheld, positions 4778-4901]
CCCATTCGCCATTCAGGCTGCGCAACTGTTGGGAAGGGCGATCGGTGCGGGCCTCTTCGCTATTACGCCA
GCTGCGCGCTCGCTCGCTCACTGAGGCCGCCCGGGCAAAGCCCGGGCGTCGGGCGACCTTTGGTCGCCCG
GCCTCAGTGAGCGAGCGAGCGCGCAGAGAGGGAGTGGCCAACTCCATCACTAGGGGTTCCTTGTAGTTAA
TGATTAACCCGCCATGCTACTTATCTACGTAGCCATGCTCTAGGAAGATCTCTGCAGAGGGCCCTGCGTA
TGAGTGCAAGTGGGTTTTAGGACCAGGATGAGGCGGGGTGGGGGTGCCTACCTGACGACCGACCCCGACC
CACTGGACAAGCACCCAACCCCCATTCCCCAAATTGCGCATCCCCTATCAGAGAGGGGGAGGGGAAACAG
GATGCGGCGAGGCGCGTGCGCACTGCCAGCTTCAGCACCGCGGACAGTGCCTTCGCCCCCGCCTGGCGGC
GCGCGCCACCGCCGCCTCAGCACTGAAGGCGCGCTGACGTCACTCGCCGGTCCCCCGCAAACTCCCCTTC
CCGGCCACCTTGGTCGCGTCCGCGCCGCCGCCGGCCCAGCCGGACCGCACCACGCGAGGCGCGAGATAGG
GGGGCACGGGCGCGACCATCTGCGCTGCGGCGCCGGCGACTCAGCGCTGCCTCAGTCTGCGGTGGGCAGC
GGAGGAGTCGTGTCGTGCCTGAGAGCGCAGTCGAATTCGCCACCATGGTGAGCAAGGGCGAGGAGGTCAT
CAAAGAGTTCATGCGCTTCAAGGTGCGCATGGAGGGCTCCATGAACGGCCACGAGTTCGAGATCGAGGGC
GAGGGCGAGGGCCGCCCCTACGAGGGCACCCAGACCGCCAAGCTGAAGGTGACCAAGGGCGGCCCCCTGC
CCTTCGCCTGGGACATCCTGTCCCCCCAGTTCATGTACGGCTCCAAGGCGTACGTGAAGCACCCCGCCGA
CATCCCCGATTACAAGAAGCTGTCCTTCCCCGAGGGCTTCAAGTGGGAGCGCGTGATGAACTTCGAGGAC
GGCGGTCTGGTGACCGTGACCCAGGACTCCTCCCTGCAGGACGGCACGCTGATCTACAAGGTGAAGATGC
GCGGCACCAACTTCCCCCCCGACGGCCCCGTAATGCAGAAGAAGACCATGGGCTGGGAGGCCTCCACCGA
GCGCCTGTACCCCCGCGACGGCGTGCTGAAGGGCGAGATCCACCAGGCCCTGAAGCTGAAGGACGGCGGC
CACTACCTGGTGGAGTTCAAGACCATCTACATGGCCAAGAAGCCCGTGCAACTGCCCGGCTACTACTACG
TGGACACCAAGCTGGACATCACCTCCCACAACGAGGACTACACCATCGTGGAACAGTACGAGCGCTCCGA
GGGCCGCCACCACCTGTTCCTGGGGCATGGTACCGGCAGCACCGGCAGCGGCAGCTCCGGCACCGCCTCC
TCCGAGGACAACAACATGGCCGTGATTAAGGAGTTTATGAGGTTTAAAGTCAGGATGGAGGGCAGCATGA
ACGGGCACGAGTTTGAGATTGAAGGAGAGGGGGAAGGGAGGCCCTATGAGGGCACCCAGACAGCAAAGCT
GAAAGTGACAAAGGGCGGCCCTCTGCCATTCGCATGGGACATCCTGTCTCCTCAGTTTATGTATGGAAGT
AAAGCCTACGTGAAACACCCTGCTGACATTCCAGATTACAAGAAACTGAGCTTCCCAGAGGGGTTTAAGT
GGGAAAGAGTGATGAACTTCGAAGACGGGGGCCTGGTGACTGTCACCCAGGACAGCTCTCTGCAGGACGG
CACTCTGATCTATAAGGTGAAAATGCGCGGCACCAATTTTCCCCCTGATGGCCCAGTCATGCAGAAGAAG
ACAATGGGCTGGGAGGCTTCAACAGAAAGGCTGTACCCCAGAGACGGCGTGCTGAAGGGAGAGATCCACC
AGGCACTGAAGCTGAAAGATGGAGGGCATTATCTGGTCGAGTTCAAAACCATCTACATGGCCAAGAAACC
CGTGCAGCTGCCTGGCTACTATTACGTCGACACAAAGCTGGATATTACTAGCCATAACGAAGACTACACC
ATTGTGGAGCAGTATGAGCGGAGCGAGGGGAGGCACCATCTGTTTCTGTACGGCATGGACGAGCTGTACA
AGACTAGTGAGGGCAGAGGAAGTCTTCTGACATGCGGAGACGTGGAAGAGAATCCCGGCCCTGCCCCAGG
CTCATCTAGAATGGACGTGGTGAATCAGCTGGTGGCTGGGGGTCAGTTCCGGGTGGTCAAGGAGCCCCTT
GGCTTCGTGAAGGTGCTGCAGTGGGTCTTTGCCATCTTCGCCTTTGCTACGTGCGGCAGCTACACCGGAG
AGCTTCGGCTGAGCGTGGAGTGTGCCAACAAGACGGAGAGTGCCCTCAACATCGAAGTCGAATTTGAGTA
CCCATTCAGGCTGCACCAAGTGTACTTTGATGCACCCTCCTGCGTTAAAGGGGGCACTACCAAGATCTTC
CTAGTTGGTGACTACTCCTCCTCGGCTGAGTTCTTTGTCACCGTGGCTGTGTTTGCCTTCCTCTACTCCA
TGGGGGCCCTGGCCACCTACATCTTCCTGCAGAACAAGTACCGAGAGAACAACAAAGGGCCAATGATGGA
CTTCCTGGCCACAGCAGTGTTCGCTTTCATGTGGCTAGTTAGCTCATCCGCCTGGGCCAAAGGCCTGTCC
GATGTGAAGATGGCCACTGACCCAGAGAACATTATCAAGGAGATGCCTATGTGCCGCCAGACAGGAAACA
CATGCAAGGAACTGAGGGACCCTGTGACTTCAGGACTCAACACCTCGGTGGTGTTTGGCTTCCTGAACCT
GGTGCTCTGGGTTGGCAACCTATGGTTCGTGTTCAAGGAGACAGGCTGGGCCGCCCCATTCATGCGCGCA
CCTCCAGGCGCCCCAGAAAAGCAACCAGCTCCTGGCGATGCCTACGGCGATGCGGGCTATGGGCAGGGCC
CCGGAGGCTATGGGCCCCAGGACTCCTACGGGCCTCAGGGTGGTTATCAACCCGATTACGGGCAGCCAGC
CAGCGGCGGTGGCGGTGGCTACGGGCCTCAGGGCGACTATGGGCAGCAAGGCTACGGCCAACAGGGTGCG
CCCACCTCCTTCTCCAATCAGATGTCGCGAGGAGGGAGCGGCTATCCCTATGACGTGCCTGATTACGCCG
GCACAGGATCCTACCCCTATGATGTGCCTGACTACGCTGGCAGCGCCGGATACCCTTATGATGTGCCTGA
TTATGCTGGAGGGAGCGGCTACCCATACGATGTTCCAGATTACGCTGGAACAGGCAGCTATCCCTATGAC
GTCCCGGACTATGCAGGCAGCGCCGGATATCCATATGACGTTCCAGATTACGCTGGAGGCTCCGGCTACC
CTTATGATGTGCCCGATTATGCCGGAACAGGCAGCTATCCCTATGACGTGCCTGACTATGCTGGATCCGC
CGGCTACCCTTATGACGTGCCCGATTACGCCTGAAAGCTTATCGATAATCAACCTCTGGATTACAAAATT
TGTGAAAGATTGACTGGTATTCTTAACTATGTTGCTCCTTTTACGCTATGTGGATACGCTGCTTTAATGC
CTTTGTATCATGCTATTGCTTCCCGTATGGCTTTCATTTTCTCCTCCTTGTATAAATCCTGGTTGCTGTC
TCTTTATGAGGAGTTGTGGCCCGTTGTCAGGCAACGTGGCGTGGTGTGCACTGTGTTTGCTGACGCAACC
CCCACTGGTTGGGGCATTGCCACCACCTGTCAGCTCCTTTCCGGGACTTTCGCTTTCCCCCTCCCTATTG
CCACGGCGGAACTCATCGCCGCCTGCCTTGCCCGCTGCTGGACAGGGGCTCGGCTGTTGGGCACTGACAA
TTCCGTGGTGTTGTCGGGGAAATCATCGTCCTTTCCTTGGCTGCTCGCCTGTGTTGCCACCTGGATTCTG
CGCGGGACGTCCTTCTGCTACGTCCCTTCGGCCCTCAATCCAGCGGACCTTCCTTCCCGCGGCCTGCTGC
CGGCTCTGCGGCCTCTTCCGCGTCTTCGCCTTCGCCCTCAGACGAGTCGGATCTCCCTTTGGGCCGCCTC
CCCGCATCGATACCGTCGACCTCGACCCGGGCGGCCGCTTCGAGCAGACATGATAAGATACATTGATGAG
TTTGGACAAACCACAACTAGAATGCAGTGAAAAAAATGCTTTATTTGTGAAATTTGTGATGCTATTGCTT
TATTTGTAACCATTATAAGCTGCAATAAACAAGTTAACAACAACAATTGCATTCATTTTATGTTTCAGGT
TCAGGGGGAGATGTGGGAGGTTTTTTAAAGCAAGTAAAACCTCTACAAATGTGGTAAAATCGATAAGGAT
CTTCCTAGAGCATGGCTACGTAGATAAGTAGCATGGCGGGTTAATCATTAACTACAAGGAACCCCTAGTG
ATGGAGTTGGCCACTCCCTCTCTGCGCGCTCGCTCGCTCACTGAGGCCGGGCGACCAAAGGTCGCCCGAC
GCCCGGGCTTTGCCCGGGCGGCCTCAGTGAGCGAGCGAGCGCGCAGCTGCATTAATGAATCGGCCAACGC
GCGGGGAGAGGCGGTTTGCGTATTGGGCGCTCTTCCGCTTCCTCGCTCACTGACTCGCTGCGCTCGGTCG
TTCGGCTGCGGCGAGCGGTATCAGCT
Features (pLannotate 1.2.2; 31 found; start..end, strand, type, name):
      1..287     -  enhancer       CMV enhancer (fragment): human cytomegalovirus immediate early enhancer
    310..426     -  misc_feature   cPPT/CTS: central polypurine tract and central termination sequence of HIV-1
    445..545     -  CDS            Rev (fragment): human immunodeficiency virus 1 (HIV-1) Rev protein; rev; enhances nuclear export of unspliced and incompletely spliced viral mRNAs
    922..1155    -  misc_feature   RRE: The Rev response element (RRE) of HIV-1 allows for Rev-dependent mRNA export from the nucleus to the cytoplasm.
   1301..1664    -  CDS            HIV-1 gag (fragment): gag protein from human immunodeficiency virus 1; gag
   1648..1773    -  misc_feature   HIV-1 Ψ: packaging signal of human immunodeficiency virus type 1
   1820..2000    -  LTR            5' LTR (truncated): truncated 5' long terminal repeat (LTR) from HIV-1
   2001..2227    -  promoter       RSV promoter: Rous sarcoma virus enhancer/promoter
   2255..2273    -  promoter       T3 promoter: promoter for bacteriophage T3 RNA polymerase
   2318..2334    -  protein_bind   lac operator: The lac repressor binds to the lac operator to inhibit transcription in E. coli. This inhibition can be relieved by adding lactose or isopropyl-β-D-thiogalactopyranoside (IPTG). lac repressor encoded by lacI
   2342..2372    -  promoter       lac promoter: promoter for the E. coli lac operon
   2387..2408    -  protein_bind   CAP binding site: CAP binding activates transcription in the presence of cAMP. E. coli catabolite activator protein
   2421..2513    -  CDS            lacI (fragment): lac repressor; lacI; The lac repressor binds to the lac operator to inhibit transcription in E. coli. This inhibition can be relieved by adding lactose or isopropyl-β-D-thiogalactopyranoside (IPTG).
   2696..3284    -  rep_origin     ori: high-copy-number ColE1/pMB1/pBR322/pUC origin of replication
   3455..4315    -  CDS            AmpR: β-lactamase; bla; confers resistance to ampicillin, carbenicillin, and related antibiotics
   4316..4420    -  promoter       AmpR promoter: bla
   4473..4901    -  rep_origin     f1 ori (sequence partly withheld): f1 bacteriophage origin of replication; arrow indicates direction of (+) strand synthesis
   4906..4975    -  CDS            lacZα (fragment): LacZα fragment of β-galactosidase; lacZ fragment
   4970..5102    -  repeat_region  AAV2 ITR (fragment): inverted terminal repeat of adeno-associated virus serotype 2 inverted
   5184..5631    +  promoter       hSyn promoter: human synapsin I promoter; confers neuron-specific expression (Kügler et al., 2003)
   5646..7073    +  CDS            tdTomato: tdTomato is a basic (constitutively fluorescent) orange fluorescent protein published in 2004, derived from Discosoma sp.. It is reported to be a somewhat slowly-maturing tandem dimer with low acid sensitivity.
   7152..8075    +  CDS            Syp: SYPH_RAT - Experimental evidence at protein level: Swiss-Prot protein existence level 1. Possibly involved in structural functions as organizing other membrane components or in targeting the vesicles to the plasma membrane. Involved in the regulation of short-term and long-term synaptic plasticity (By similarity). From Rattus norvegicus (Rat).
   8094..8116    +  CDS            3xHA (fragment): three tandem HA epitope tags
   8211..8237    +  CDS            3xHA (fragment): three tandem HA epitope tags
   8448..9036    +  misc_feature   WPRE: woodchuck hepatitis virus posttranscriptional regulatory element
   9037..9056    +  misc_feature   MCS (fragment): pBluescript multiple cloning site
   9085..9206    -  polyA_signal   SV40 poly(A) signal: SV40 polyadenylation signal
   9229..9297    -  CDS            large T antigen (fragment): large T antigen from SV40 (simian virus 40)
   9368..9501    +  repeat_region  AAV2 ITR: inverted terminal repeat of adeno-associated virus serotype 2 inverted
   9495..9551    -  CDS            lacI (fragment): lac repressor; lacI; The lac repressor binds to the lac operator to inhibit transcription in E. coli. This inhibition can be relieved by adding lactose or isopropyl-β-D-thiogalactopyranoside (IPTG).
   9553..1       -  rep_origin     RSF ori (fragment) (across the origin): Plasmids containing the RSF 1030 origin of replication can be propagated in E. coli cells that contain additional plasmids with compatible origins.
