[The description below was written by a language model from this plasmid's Addgene catalogue record and pLannotate feature annotations shown in this document.]
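Description:
pAAV hSynapsin SV-tag is an adeno-associated virus transfer plasmid for neuron-specific, Cre-independent expression of the SV-tag, a synaptic vesicle affinity handle. It is propagated in E. coli under ampicillin selection (AmpR with its own promoter) from a high-copy ColE1/pUC-type origin, and it also carries an f1 origin. The catalogue lists a recombination-deficient growth strain, consistent with the need to keep the AAV2 inverted terminal repeats intact. These ITRs flank the expression cassette and allow it to be packaged into recombinant AAV particles.

Between the ITRs, the human synapsin I promoter drives a single open reading frame. The feature table places tdTomato first, followed by synaptophysin and then HA epitope repeats. The catalogue name lists the parts in the opposite order (synaptophysin, 9X HA, T2A, tdTomato). The T2A itself is not annotated; presumably it lies in the gap between tdTomato and synaptophysin, where it would yield a free fluorescent marker and a separate HA-tagged vesicle protein. Only fragments of the HA array are annotated, and the synaptophysin match is to the rat protein, although the catalogue gives mouse as the species. A WPRE and an SV40 polyadenylation signal follow the coding sequence to enhance transcript stability and processing.

The sequence record is labelled a partial NGS result. It also contains HIV-1 lentiviral elements (RSV promoter, truncated 5′ LTR, Ψ, gag fragment, RRE, cPPT/CTS) and a CMV enhancer fragment outside the ITRs. The catalogue entry does not account for these, so they may reflect an assembly artefact or backbone carry-over. According to the associated publication title, the tag supports rapid purification and metabolomic profiling of synaptic vesicles from mammalian brain, presumably by HA-based capture, with tdTomato marking transduced neurons.
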