Addgene plasmid #163685: pAAV hSynapsin SV-tag
Purpose: express SV-Tag construct in a Cre-independent manner
Depositing lab: Bernardo Sabatini. Depositing organization: Harvard Medical School. Publication: Rapid purification and metabolomic profiling of synaptic vesicles from mammalian brain. Chantranupong L, Saulnier JL, Wang W, Jones DR, Pacold ME, Sabatini BL. Elife. 2020 Oct 12;9. pii: 59699. doi: 10.7554/eLife.59699. PubMed 33043885.
Backbone
  Vector backbone: AAV
  Vector type: Mammalian Expression, AAV
Growth in bacteria
  Bacterial resistance: Ampicillin, 100 μg/mL
  Growth temperature: 37°C
  Growth strain: NEB Stable
  Copy number: Unknown
Gene/Insert
  Gene/Insert name: synatophysin 9X HA tag T2A tdtomato
  Species: M. musculus (mouse)
  Promoter: synapsin
  Tag / fusion protein: 9X HA
  Cloning method: Restriction Enzyme; 5′ cloning site EcoRI (not destroyed); 3′ cloning site HindIII (not destroyed)
  Sequencing primers: 5′ gggggcacgggcgcgaccatctg
Terms and licenses: Academic/Nonprofit Terms; Industry Terms: Not Available to Industry
How to cite: pAAV hSynapsin SV-tag was a gift from Bernardo Sabatini (Addgene plasmid # 163685 ; http://n2t.net/addgene:163685 ; RRID:Addgene_163685)
